>Addgene plasmid #196242 | pnCas9-AID | addgene full sequence | sequence record 413712 | Addgene NGS Result
GCAATCAGCTGTTGCCCGTCTCACTGGTGAAAAGAAAAACCACCCTGGCGCCGGGGATCAGCCCCGGATG
CTTTGGATACGGTCTATGAGCTGGCAGCGTATTTGACCGATCCGGACACCTGGGATAATGTGTGGATTTT
GTCGGATCAGCTTGATTAGCGGCCGCGTATCCGCTCACCGCGATCCTTTTTAACCCATCACATATACCTG
CCGTTCACTATTATTTAGTGAAATGAGATATTATGATATTTTCTGAATTGTGATTAAAAAGGCAACTTTA
TGCCCATGCAACAGAAACTATAAAAAATACAGAGAATGAAAAGAAACAGATAGATTTTTTAGTTCTTTAG
GCCCGTAGTCTGCAAATCCTTTTATGATTTTCTATCAAACAAAAGAGGAAAATAGACCAGTTGCAATCCA
AACGAGAGTCTAATAGAATGAGGTCGAAAAGTAAATCGCGCGGGTTTGTTACTGATAAAGCAGGCAAGAC
CTAAAATGTGTAAAGGGCAAAGTGTATACTTTGGCGTCACCCCTTACATATTTTAGGTCTTTTTTTATTG
TGCGTAACTAACTTGCCATCTTCAAACAGGAGGGCTGGAAGAAGCAGACCGCTAACACAGTACATAAAAA
AGGAGACATGAACGATGAACATCAAAAAGTTTGTAAAACAAGCAACAGTATTAACCTTTACTACCGCACT
GCTGGCAGGAGGCGCAACTCAAGCGTTTGCGAAAGAAACGAACCAAAAGCCATATAAGGAAACATACGGC
ATTTCCCATATTACACGCCATGATATGCTGCAAATCCCTGAACAGCAAAAAAATGAAAAATATCAAGTTC
CTGAGTTCGATTCGTCCACAATTAAAAATATCTCTTCTGCAAAAGGCCTGGACGTTTGGGACAGCTGGCC
ATTACAAAACGCTGACGGCACTGTCGCAAACTATCACGGCTACCACATCGTCTTTGCATTAGCCGGAGAT
CCTAAAAATGCGGATGACACATCGATTTACATGTTCTATCAAAAAGTCGGCGAAACTTCTATTGACAGCT
GGAAAAACGCTGGCCGCGTCTTTAAAGACAGCGACAAATTCGATGCAAATGATTCTATCCTAAAAGACCA
AACACAAGAATGGTCAGGTTCAGCCACATTTACATCTGACGGAAAAATCCGTTTATTCTACACTGATTTC
TCCGGTAAACATTACGGCAAACAAACACTGACAACTGCACAAGTTAACGTATCAGCATCAGACAGCTCTT
TGAACATCAACGGTGTAGAGGATTATAAATCAATCTTTGACGGTGACGGAAAAACGTATCAAAATGTACA
GCAGTTCATCGATGAAGGCAACTACAGCTCAGGCGACAACCATACGCTGAGAGATCCTCACTACGTAGAA
GATAAAGGCCACAAATACTTAGTATTTGAAGCAAACACTGGAACTGAAGATGGCTACCAAGGCGAAGAAT
CTTTATTTAACAAAGCATACTATGGCAAAAGCACATCATTCTTCCGTCAAGAAAGTCAAAAACTTCTGCA
AAGCGATAAAAAACGCACGGCTGAGTTAGCAAACGGCGCTCTCGGTATGATTGAGCTAAACGATGATTAC
ACACTGAAAAAAGTGATGAAACCGCTGATTGCATCTAACACAGTAACAGATGAAATTGAACGCGCGAACG
TCTTTAAAATGAACGGCAAATGGTACCTGTTCACTGACTCCCGCGGATCAAAAATGACGATTGACGGCAT
TACGTCTAACGATATTTACATGCTTGGTTATGTTTCTAATTCTTTAACTGGCCCATACAAGCCGCTGAAC
AAAACTGGCCTTGTGTTAAAAATGGATCTTGATCCTAACGATGTAACCTTTACTTACTCACACTTCGCTG
TACCTCAAGCGAAAGGAAACAATGTCGTGATTACAAGCTATATGACAAACAGAGGATTCTACGCAGACAA
ACAATCAACGTTTGCGCCAAGCTTCCTGCTGAACATCAAAGGCAAGAAAACATCTGTTGTCAAAGACAGC
ATCCTTGAACAAGGACAATTAACAGTTAACAAATAAAGCGGCCGCTAATTGCGTTGCGCTCACTGCCCGC
TTTCCAGTCGGGAAACCTGTCGTGCCAGCTGCATTAATGAATCGGCCAACGCGCGGGGAGAGGCGGTTTG
CGTATTGGGCGCTAGCGGAGTGTATATACTGGCTTACTATGTTGGCACTGATGAGGGTGTCAGTGAAGTG
CTTCATGTGGCAGGAGAAAAAAGGCTGCACCGGTGCGTCAGCAGAATATGTGATACAGGATATATTCCGC
TTCCTCGCTCACTGACTCGCTACGCTCGGTCGTTCGACTGCGGCGAGCGGAAATGGCTTACGAACGGGGC
GGAGATTTCCTGGAAGATGCCAGGAAGATACTTAACAGGGAAGTGAGAGGGCCGCGGCAAAGCCGTTTTT
CCATAGGCTCCGCCCCCCTGACAAGCATCACGAAATCTGACGCTCAAATCAGTGGTGGCGAAACCCGACA
GGACTATAAAGATACCAGGCGTTTCCCCCTGGCGGCTCCCTCGTGCGCTCTCCTGTTCCTGCCTTTCGGT
TTACCGGTGTCATTCCGCTGTTATGGCCGCGTTTGTCTCATTCCACGCCTGACACTCAGTTCCGGGTAGG
CAGTTCGCTCCAAGCTGGACTGTATGCACGAACCCCCCGTTCAGTCCGACCGCTGCGCCTTATCCGGTAA
CTATCGTCTTGAGTCCAACCCGGAAAGACATGCAAAAGCACCACTGGCAGCAGCCACTGGTAATTGATTT
AGAGGAGTTAGTCTTGAAGTCATGCGCCGGTTAAGGCTAAACTGAAAGGACAAGTTTTGGTGACTGCGCT
CCTCCAAGCCAGTTACCTCGGTTCAAAGAGTTGGTAGCTCAGAGAACCTTCGAAAAACCGCCCTGCAAGG
CGGTTTTTTCGTTTTCAGAGCAAGAGATTACGCGCAGACCAAAACGATCTCAAGAAGATCATCTTATTAA
TCAGATAAAATATTTCTAGGCACCAATAACTGCCTTAAAAAAATTACGCCCCGCCCTGCCACTCATCGCA
GTACTGTTGTAATTCATTAAGCATTCTGCCGACATGGAAGCCATCACAAACGGCATGATGAACCTGAATC
GCCAGCGGCATCAGCACCTTGTCGCCTTGCGTATAATATTTGCCCATGGTGAAAACGGGGGCGAAGAAGT
TGTCCATATTGGCCACGTTTAAATCAAAACTGGTGAAACTCACCCAGGGATTGGCTGAGACGAAAAACAT
ATTCTCAATAAACCCTTTAGGGAAATAGGCCAGGTTTTCACCGTAACACGCCACATCTTGCGAATATATG
TGTAGAAACTGCCGGAAATCGTCGTGGTATTCACTCCAGAGCGATGAAAACGTTTCAGTTTGCTCATGGA
AAACGGTGTAACAAGGGTGAACACTATCCCATATCACCAGCTCACCGTCTTTCATTGCCATACGAAATTC
CGGATGAGCATTCATCAGGCGGGCAAGAATGTGAATAAAGGCCGGATAAAACTTGTGCTTATTTTTCTTT
ACGGTCTTTAAAAAGGCCGTAATATCCAGCTGAACGGTCTGGTTATAGGTACATTGAGCAACTGACTGAA
ATGCCTCAAAATGTTCTTTACGATGCCATTGGGATATATCAACGGTGGTATATCCAGTGATTTTTTTCTC
CATTTTAGCTTCCTTAGCTCCTGAAAATCTCGATAACTCAAAAAATACGCCCGGTAGTGATCTTATTTCA
TTATGGTGAAAGTTGGAACCTCTTACGTGCCGATCAACGTCTCATTTTCGCCAAAAGTTGGCCCAGGGCT
TCCCGGTATCAACAGGGACACCAGGATTTATTTATTCTGCGAAGTGATCTTCCGTCACAGGTATTTATTC
GGCGCAAAGTGCGTCGGGTGATGCTGCCAACTTACTGATTTAGTGTATGATGGTGTTTTTGAGGTGCTCC
AGTGGCTTCTGTTTCTATCAGCTGTCCCTCCTGTTCAGCTACTGACGGGGTGGTGCGTAACGGCAAAAGC
ACCTAGGATGCGCTTAATTTGATGCCTGGCAGTTCCCTACTCTCGCATGGGGAGACCCCACACTACCATC
GGCGCTACGGCGTTTCACTTCTGAGTTCGGCATGGGGTCAGGTGGGACCACCGCGCTACTGCCGCCAGGC
AAATTCTGTTTTATCAGACCGCTTCTGCGTTCTGATTTAATCTGTATCAGGCTGAAAATCTTCTCTCATC
CGCCAAAACAGCCAAGCTGAATTCGAGCTCGGTACCCGGGGATCCTCTAGAGTCGACCTGCAGTTAACCA
GAGCCGCGGGACACGGCAGGGGATTTGGTGGTGTGCAGGATCTTGACCTGGATCATGATGGACAGCTCGG
AGCGGCGTTTTTCGGCGCGTTTCAGGGTCTTTTCCAGCCAGCGGTTCTCGTTGAGCTGGTTGTGGGAGGA
CTGGATGAAGATCTTGCGGCAGCACTGGTAGTGTTCGGACACCATCACGTTGAGACCGACGCCGTTATCA
CGCAGGTTCCACAGGCCGATCTGGTTGCGGGCATTCTTCTCGTAGTACAGCTTGCAGGCCCAGATCTTGA
GGGTGTGGCCGTTGCCACGGAGTTCCTGGTTGTACCACTCGAGGATCTTCTCGGCGCAGTCTGCGCATGG
AGACCAGGAGGAGTACCAGTTGATGGTGAACTGGCCTGGGTTATCGCGCAGGTATTCTTCCACTTTGCGG
ATGGAGAAGATCTCGGCGTGGATGCCGCGTTCGGTACCGGATTGTGGCTTGTTCACTGCGTAACCCCAGA
AGCATGCGCGACGTTCACCGCGGCGCTTCAGTTCGAACAGCACGTAGCAGCGGTGGGACACGGATTTCTT
GTTGTTGAAGAACTGCTTCTTGAAGGTGTAGATGTCCAGCTTTTCGTGGATGCGCACGTACTCGGCGTCG
GTCATGCGGGATTTATCGTCGTCGTCCTTATAGTCGATGTCGTGATCCTTATAATCGCCATCATGGTCCT
TGTAATCGCCGGAGTACTTCTCGACGTATGGCACAGGGATCATGCCGCGCTTACCTTCGGAGTCTTCGGC
GTTCCACCACTGTTCCTCAGGCTTATCACGGATGCGGAGGATATCGCCCTTCTTGAATGGCAGATCCTCC
TCATCGTTGCCGTTAAAGTCGAACAGGGCGCGCACGTATTCTGCAGAACCGCCACCGCCAGAGCCACCAC
CACCGACCTTGCGTTTCTTCTTTGGGTCACCTCCTAGCTGACTCAAATCAATGCGTGTTTCATAAAGACC
AGTGATGGATTGATGGATAAGAGTGGCATCTAAAACTTCTTTTGTAGACGTATATCGTTTACGATCAATT
GTTGTATCAAAATATTTAAAAGCAGCGGGAGCTCCAAGATTCGTCAACGTAAATAAATGAATAATATTTT
CTGCTTGTTCACGTATTGGTTTGTCTCTATGTTTGTTATATGCACTAAGAACTTTATCTAAATTGGCATC
TGCTAAAATAACACGCTTAGAAAATTCACTGATTTGCTCAATAATCTCATCTAAATAATGCTTATGCTGC
TCCACAAACAATTGTTTTTGTTCGTTATCTTCTGGACTACCCTTCAACTTTTCATAATGACTAGCTAAAT
ATAAAAAATTCACATATTTGCTTGGCAGAGCCAGCTCATTTCCTTTTTGTAATTCTCCGGCACTAGCCAG
CATCCGTTTACGACCGTTTTCTAACTCAAAAAGACTATATTTAGGTAGTTTAATGATTAAGTCTTTTTTA
ACTTCCTTATATCCTTTAGCTTCTAAAAAGTCAATCGGATTTTTTTCAAAGGAACTTCTTTCCATAATTG
TGATCCCTAGTAACTCTTTAACGGATTTTAACTTCTTCGATTTCCCTTTTTCCACCTTAGCAACCACTAG
GACTGAATAAGCTACCGTTGGACTATCAAAACCACCATATTTTTTTGGATCCCAGTCTTTTTTACGAGCA
ATAAGCTTGTCCGAATTTCTTTTTGGTAAAATTGACTCCTTGGAGAATCCGCCTGTCTGTACTTCTGTTT
TCTTGACAATATTGACTTGGGGCATGGACAATACTTTGCGCACTGTGGCAAAATCTCGCCCTTTATCCCA
GACAATTTCTCCAGTTTCCCCATTAGTTTCGATTAGAGGGCGTTTGCGAATCTCTCCATTTGCAAGTGTA
ATTTCTGTTTTGAAGAAGTTCATGATATTAGAGTAAAAGAAATATTTTGCGGTTGCTTTGCCTATTTCTT
GCTCAGACTTAGCAATCATTTTACGAACATCATAAACTTTATAATCACCATAGACAAACTCCGATTCAAG
TTTTGGATATTTCTTAATCAAAGCAGTTCCAACGACGGCATTTAGATACGCATCATGGGCATGATGGTAA
TTGTTAATCTCACGTACTTTATAGAATTGGAAATCTTTTCGGAAGTCAGAAACTAATTTAGATTTTAAGG
TAATCACTTTAACCTCTCGAATAAGTTTATCATTTTCATCGTATTTAGTATTCATGCGACTATCCAAAAT
TTGTGCCACATGCTTAGTGATTTGGCGAGTTTCAACCAATTGGCGTTTGATAAAACCAGCTTTATCAAGT
TCACTCAAACCTCCACGTTCAGCTTTCGTTAAATTATCAAACTTACGTTGAGTGATTAACTTGGCGTTTA
GAAGTTGTCTCCAATAGTTTTTCATCTTTTTGACTACTTCTTCACTTGGAACGTTATCCGATTTACCACG
ATTTTTATCAGAACGCGTTAAGACCTTATTGTCTATTGAATCGTCTTTAAGGAAACTTTGTGGAACAATA
TGATCGACATCATAATCACTTAAACGATTAATATCTAATTCTTGGTCCACATACATGTCTCTTCCATTTT
GGAGATAATAGAGATAGAGCTTTTCATTTTGCAATTGAGTATTTTCAACAGGATGCTCTTTAAGAATCTG
ACTTCCTAATTCTTTGATACCTTCTTCGATTCGTTTCATACGCTCTCGCGAATTTTTCTGGCCCTTTTGA
GTTGTCTGATTTTCACGTGCCATTTCAATAACGATATTTTCTGGCTTATGCCGCCCCATTACTTTGACCA
ATTCATCAACAACTTTTACAGTCTGTAAAATACCTTTTTTAATAGCAGGGCTACCAGCTAAATTTGCAAT
ATGTTCATGTAAACTATCGCCTTGTCCAGACACTTGTGCTTTTTGAATGTCTTCTTTAAATGTCAAACTA
TCATCATGGATCAGCTGCATAAAATTGCGATTGGCAAAACCATCTGATTTCAAAAAATCTAATATTGTTT
TGCCAGATTGCTTATCCCTAATACCATTAATCAATTTTCGAGACAAACGTCCCCAACCAGTATAACGGCG
ACGTTTAAGCTGTTTCATCACCTTATCATCAAAGAGGTGAGCATATGTTTTAAGTCTTTCCTCAATCATC
TCCCTATCTTCAAATAAGGTCAATGTTAAAACAATATCCTCTAAGATATCTTCATTTTCTTCATTATCCA
AAAAATCTTTATCTTTAATAATTTTTAGCAAATCATGGTAGGTACCTAATGAAGCATTAAATCTATCTTC
AACTCCTGAAATTTCAACACTATCAAAACATTCTATTTTTTTGAAATAATCTTCTTTTAATTGCTTAACG
GTTACTTTTCGATTTGTTTTGAAGAGTAAATCAACAATGGCTTTCTTCTGTTCACCTGAAAGAAATGCTG
GTTTTCGCATTCCTTCAGTAACATATTTGACCTTTGTCAATTCGTTATAAACCGTAAAATACTCATAAAG
CAAACTATGTTTTGGTAGTACTTTTTCATTTGGAAGATTTTTATCAAAGTTTGTCATGCGTTCAATAAAT
GATTGAGCTGAAGCACCTTTATCGACAACTTCTTCAAAATTCCATGGGGTAATTGTTTCTTCAGACTTCC
GAGTCATCCATGCAAAACGACTATTGCCACGCGCCAATGGACCAACATAATAAGGAATTCGAAAAGTCAA
GATTTTTTCAATCTTCTCACGATTGTCTTTTAAAAATGGATAAAAGTCTTCTTGTCTTCTCAAAATAGCA
TGCAGCTCACCCAAGTGAATTTGATGGGGAATAGAGCCGTTGTCAAAGGTCCGTTGCTTGCGCAGCAAAT
CTTCACGATTTAGTTTCACCAATAATTCCTCAGTACCATCCATTTTTTCTAAAATTGGTTTGATAAATTT
ATAAAATTCTTCTTGGCTAGCTCCCCCATCAATATAACCTGCATATCCGTTTTTTGATTGATCAAAAAAG
ATTTCTTTATACTTTTCTGGAAGTTGTTGTCGAACTAAAGCTTTTAAAAGAGTCAAGTCTTGATGATGTT
CATCGTAGCGTTTAATCATTGAAGCTGATAGGGGAGCCTTAGTTATTTCAGTATTTACTCTTAGGATATC
TGAAAGTAAAATAGCATCTGATAAATTCTTAGCTGCCAAAAACAAATCAGCATATTGATCTCCAATTTGC
GCCAATAAATTATCTAAATCATCATCGTAAGTATCTTTTGAAAGCTGTAATTTAGCATCTTCTGCCAAAT
CAAAATTTGATTTAAAATTAGGGGTCAAACCCAATGACAAAGCAATGAGATTCCCAAATAAGCCATTTTT
CTTCTCACCGGGGAGCTGAGCAATGAGATTTTCTAATCGTCTTGATTTACTCAATCGTGCAGAAAGAATC
GCTTTAGCATCTACTCCACTTGCGTTAATAGGGTTTTCTTCAAATAATTGATTGTAGGTTTGTACCAACT
GGATAAATAGTTTGTCCACATCACTATTATCAGGATTTAAATCTCCCTCAATCAAAAAATGACCACGAAA
CTTAATCATATGCGCTAAGGCCAAATAGATTAAGCGCAAATCCGCTTTATCAGTAGAATCTACCAATTTT
TTTCGCAGATGATAGATAGTTGGATATTTCTCATGATAAGCAACTTCATCTACTATATTTCCAAAAATAG
GATGACGTTCATGCTTCTTGTCTTCTTCCACCAAAAAAGACTCTTCAAGTCGATGAAAGAAACTATCATC
TACTTTCGCCATCTCATTTGAAAAAATCTCCTGTAGATAACAAATACGATTCTTCCGACGTGTATACCTT
CTACGAGCTGTCCGTTTGAGACGAGTCGCTTCCGCTGTCTCTCCACTGTCAAATAAAAGAGCCCCTATAA
GATTTTTTTTGATACTGTGGCGGTCTGTATTTCCCAGAACCTTGAACTTTTTAGACGGAACCTTATATTC
ATCAGTGATCACCGCCCATCCGACGCTATTTGTGCCGATAGCTAAGCCTATTGAGTATTTCTTATCCATT
CTCAACTCCTTTAAGCTTAATTAATTCTGTTTCCTGTGTGAAATTGTTATCCGCTCACAATTCCACACAT
TATACGAGCCGATGATTAATTGTCAACAGCTCATTTCAGAATATTTGCCAGAACCGTTATGATGTCGGCG
CAAAAAACATTATCCAGAACGGGAGTGCGCCTTGAGCGACACGAATTATGCAGTGATTTACGACCTGCAC
AGCCATACCACAGCTTCCGATGGCTGCCTGACGCCAGAAGCATTGGTGCACCGTGCAGTCGATAAGCCCG
GATCAGCTTGCAATTCGCGCGCGAAGGCGAAGCGGCATTTACGTTGACACCATCGAATGGTGCAAAACCT
TTCGCGGTATGGCATGATAGCGCCCGGAAGAGAGTCAATTCAGGGTGGTGAATGTGAAACCAGTAACGTT
ATACGATGTCGCAGAGTATGCCGGTGTCTCTTATCAGACCGTTTCCCGCGTGGTGAACCAGGCCAGCCAC
GTTTCTGCGAAAACGCGGGAAAAAGTGGAAGCGGCGATGGCGGAGCTGAATTACATTCCCAACCGCGTGG
CACAACAACTGGCGGGCAAACAGTCGTTGCTGATTGGCGTTGCCACCTCCAGTCTGGCCCTGCACGCGCC
GTCGCAAATTGTCGCGGCGATTAAATCTCGCGCCGATCAACTGGGTGCCAGCGTGGTGGTGTCGATGGTA
GAACGAAGCGGCGTCGAAGCCTGTAAAGCGGCGGTGCACAATCTTCTCGCGCAACGCGTCAGTGGGCTGA
TCATTAACTATCCGCTGGATGACCAGGATGCCATTGCTGTGGAAGCTGCCTGCACTAATGTTCCGGCGTT
ATTTCTTGATGTCTCTGACCAGACACCCATCAACAGTATTATTTTCTCCCATGAAGACGGTACGCGACTG
GGCGTGGAGCATCTGGTCGCATTGGGTCACCAGCAAATCGCGCTGTTAGCGGGCCCATTAAGTTCTGTCT
CGGCGCGTCTGCGTCTGGCTGGCTGGCATAAATATCTCACTCGCAATCAAATTCAGCCGATAGCGGAACG
GGAAGGCGACTGGAGTGCCATGTCCGGTTTTCAACAAACCATGCAAATGCTGAATGAGGGCATCGTTCCC
ACTGCGATGCTGGTTGCCAACGATCAGATGGCGCTGGGCGCAATGCGCGCCATTACCGAGTCCGGGCTGC
GCGTTGGTGCGGATATCTCGGTAGTGGGATACGACGATACCGAAGACAGCTCATGTTATATCCCGCCGTT
AACCACCATCAAACAGGATTTTCGCCTGCTGGGGCAAACCAGCGTGGACCGCTTGCTGCAACTCTCTCAG
GGCCAGGCGGTGAAGG
Features (pLannotate 1.2.2; 17 found; start..end, strand, type, name):
    199..644     +  promoter       sacB promoter: sacR; sacB promoter and control region
    645..2066    +  CDS            SacB: secreted levansucrase that renders bacterial growth sensitive to sucrose; Bacillus subtilis sacB; negative selection marker
   2090..2182    -  CDS            lacI (fragment): lac repressor; lacI; The lac repressor binds to the lac operator to inhibit transcription in E. coli. This inhibition can be relieved by adding lactose or isopropyl-β-D-thiogalactopyranoside (IPTG).
   2305..2360    -  rep_origin     RSF ori (fragment): Plasmids containing the RSF 1030 origin of replication can be propagated in E. coli cells that contain additional plasmids with compatible origins.
   2448..2993    -  rep_origin     p15A ori: Plasmids containing the medium-copy-number p15A origin of replication can be propagated in E. coli cells that contain a second plasmid with the ColE1 origin.
   3057..3713    -  CDS            cat: CAT_ECOLX - Experimental evidence at protein level: Swiss-Prot protein existence level 1. This enzyme is an effector of chloramphenicol resistance in bacteria. From Escherichia coli. This protein is used as a marker in many commonly used cloning vectors, such as pACYC184.
   3714..3816    -  promoter       cat promoter: promoter of the E. coli cat gene encoding chloramphenicol acetyltransferase
   3937..4063    +  mobile_element IS1 (fragment): prokaryotic transposable element IS1
   4083..4198    -  ncRNA          5S rRNA: Accession: RF00001 - 5S ribosomal RNA
   4289..4333    +  misc_feature   MCS (fragment): pUC18/19 multiple cloning site
   5054..5224    -  CDS            CRK (fragment): CRK_HUMAN - Experimental evidence at protein level: Swiss-Prot protein existence level 1. [Isoform Crk-II]: Regulates cell adhesion, spreading and migration (PubMed:31311869). Mediates attachment-induced MAPK8 activation, membrane ruffling and cell motility in a Rac-dependent manner. Involved in phagocytosis of apoptotic cells and cell motility via its interaction with DOCK1 and DOCK4 (PubMed:19004829). May regulate the EFNA5-EPHA3 signaling (By similarity). From Homo sapiens (Human).
   5276..9379    -  CDS            Cas9(D10A): nickase mutant of the Cas9 endonuclease from the Streptococcus pyogenes Type II CRISPR/Cas system generates RNA-guided single strand nicks in DNA due to the D10A mutation in the RuvC catalytic domain
   9422..9444    -  protein_bind   lac operator (fragment): The lac repressor binds to the lac operator to inhibit transcription in E. coli. This inhibition can be relieved by adding lactose or isopropyl-β-D-thiogalactopyranoside (IPTG). lac repressor encoded by lacI
   9448..9476    -  promoter       tac promoter: strong E. coli promoter; hybrid between the trp and lac UV5 promoters
   9552..9653    +  CDS            yciV (fragment): RNAAM_ECOLI - Also known as trpH From Escherichia coli (strain K12).
   9706..9783    +  promoter       lacIq promoter: lacI (mutant); In the lacIq allele, a single base change in the promoter boosts expression of the lacI gene about 10-fold.
   9784..52      +  CDS            lacI (fragment) (across the origin): lac repressor; lacI; The lac repressor binds to the lac operator to inhibit transcription in E. coli. This inhibition can be relieved by adding lactose or isopropyl-β-D-thiogalactopyranoside (IPTG).
