[The description below was written by a language model from this plasmid's Addgene catalogue record and pLannotate feature annotations shown in this document.]
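Description:
pnCas9-AID is a low-copy bacterial expression plasmid built on the pSU19 backbone for CRISPR-guided cytosine base editing. It replicates from a p15A origin, which is compatible with ColE1-type plasmids and so allows a second plasmid to be maintained in the same cell. Selection is by chloramphenicol through the cat gene under its own promoter. The annotation also shows a sacB cassette, consisting of the sacR/sacB promoter region and the Bacillus subtilis levansucrase gene. This cassette confers sucrose sensitivity and is a standard counter-selection marker, which would presumably allow the plasmid to be cured once editing is complete.

The payload is a fusion of the Streptococcus pyogenes Cas9 D10A nickase to the cytidine deaminase AID. It is transcribed from the hybrid tac promoter, which is followed by a lac operator. A lacI gene driven by the lacIq promoter is carried on the same plasmid, so expression should be repressed until it is induced with IPTG. The feature table annotates the Cas9(D10A) coding sequence but does not call the AID portion explicitly. Downstream of Cas9 there is an unannotated stretch that includes a short match to human CRK, possibly a linker domain, and this region is where the deaminase presumably lies. A 5S rRNA segment past the end of the cassette likely belongs to an rrnB-type terminator region.

No guide RNA cassette is annotated, so the guide is presumably supplied separately. In this type of editor, the guide-directed nickase brings the deaminase to a target site, where it converts cytosines without a double-strand break. The associated publication applied this approach to mutagenesis of the chromosome and virulence plasmid of Shigella flexneri.
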