Addgene plasmid #196242: pnCas9-AID
Purpose: Plasmid expressing the nCas9-AID fusion
Depositing lab: Andrea Puhar. Depositing organization: Umea University. Publication: CRISPR-Cas-Guided Mutagenesis of Chromosome and Virulence Plasmid in Shigella flexneri by Cytosine Base Editing. Sharma A, Omer Aden R, Puhar A, Cisneros DA. mSystems. 2022 Dec 21:e0104522. doi: 10.1128/msystems.01045-22. PubMed 36541764.
Backbone
  Vector backbone: pSU19
  Vector type: Bacterial Expression, CRISPR
Growth in bacteria
  Bacterial resistance: Chloramphenicol, 25 μg/mL
  Growth temperature: 37°C
  Growth strain: DH5alpha
  Copy number: Low Copy
Gene/Insert
  Gene/Insert name: nickase Cas9 fused to AID
  Promoter: tac promoter
  Cloning method: Ligation Independent Cloning
  Sequencing primers: 5′ CGGCTCGTATAATGTGTGG
Resource information
  A portion of this plasmid was derived from a plasmid made by: 1. Wang Y., Liu Y., Liu J., Guo Y., Fan L., Ni X., Zheng X., Wang M., Zheng P., Sun J., et al. // Metabolic Engineering. 2018. V. 47. P. 200–210.
Terms and licenses: Academic/Nonprofit Terms; Industry Terms: Not Available to Industry
How to cite: pnCas9-AID was a gift from Andrea Puhar (Addgene plasmid # 196242 ; http://n2t.net/addgene:196242 ; RRID:Addgene_196242)
